Addgene plasmid #12508: pcDNA6-HA-AML1-ETO
Depositing lab: Dong-Er Zhang. Depositing organization: Scripps California (The Scripps Research Institute). Publication: The p21Waf1 pathway is involved in blocking leukemogenesis by the t(8;21) fusion protein AML1-ETO. Peterson LF, Yan M, Zhang DE. Blood. 2007 May 15;109(10):4392-8. Epub 2007 Feb 6. 10.1182/blood-2006-03-012575 PubMed 17284535.
Backbone
  Vector backbone: pcDNA6 V5 HisB
  Vector type: Mammalian Expression
Growth in bacteria
  Bacterial resistance: Ampicillin, 100 μg/mL
  Growth temperature: 37°C
  Growth strain: DH5alpha
  Copy number: High Copy
Gene/Insert
  Gene/Insert name: HA-AML1-ETO (alt names: AML1; ETO)
  Species: H. sapiens (human)
  GenBank ID: AML1
  Entrez Gene: RUNX1T1 (a.k.a. AML1-MTG8, AML1T1, CBFA2T1, CDR, ETO, MTG8, ZMYND2)
  Cloning method: Restriction Enzyme; 5′ cloning site XbaI (not destroyed); 3′ cloning site XbaI (not destroyed)
  Sequencing primers: 5′ NA
Terms and licenses: Academic/Nonprofit Terms; Industry Terms: Not Available to Industry
How to cite: pcDNA6-HA-AML1-ETO was a gift from Dong-Er Zhang (Addgene plasmid # 12508 ; http://n2t.net/addgene:12508 ; RRID:Addgene_12508)
