[The description below was written by a language model from this plasmid's Addgene catalogue record.]
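Description:
pcDNA6-HA-AML1-ETO is a mammalian expression plasmid built on the pcDNA6 V5 HisB backbone. It carries a human cDNA encoding the AML1-ETO fusion protein with an HA epitope tag. AML1-ETO is the chimeric product of the t(8;21) chromosomal translocation found in acute myeloid leukemia. It joins part of AML1 (RUNX1) to ETO (RUNX1T1, also known as MTG8 or CBFA2T1). The insert was cloned by restriction digestion into an XbaI site, and XbaI sites are retained at both ends, so the fragment can be excised with a single enzyme. Because the same site flanks both ends, insert orientation is not enforced by the cloning strategy.

The plasmid is maintained at high copy in E. coli under ampicillin selection. The record does not list the promoter, polyadenylation signal or any mammalian selection marker. No feature table is provided, so these elements can only be inferred from the backbone. pcDNA6-series vectors generally drive expression from the CMV immediate-early promoter and carry a blasticidin resistance cassette for selecting stable mammalian lines. The backbone also encodes C-terminal V5 and His tags, but the record does not say whether these are in frame with the insert or cut off by a stop codon. The position of the HA tag within the fusion is also not stated, although the name suggests it is at the N-terminus.

The HA tag allows the fusion protein to be detected or immunoprecipitated after transfection. The associated publication concerns the role of the p21Waf1 pathway in blocking leukemogenesis by AML1-ETO, which points to use in studying how this oncogenic fusion functions in mammalian cells.
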