>Addgene plasmid #12508 | pcDNA6-HA-AML1-ETO | addgene partial sequence | sequence record 19871 | CMV-F 5'-CGCAAATGGGCGGTAGGCGTG-3'
GCAGAGCTCTCTGGCTACTAGAGAACCACTGCTTACTGGCTTATCGAAATTAATACGACTCACTATAGGG
AGACCCAAGCTGGCTAGCGTTTAAACTTAAGCTTGGTACCGAGCTCGGATCCACTAGTCCAGTGTGGTGG
AATTCTGCAGATATCCAGCACAGTGGCGGCCGCTCGAGTCTAGACCATGGCATACCCATACGACGTGCCT
GACTACGCCTCCCGTATCCCCGTAGATGCCAGCACGAGCCGCCGCTTCACGCCGCCTTCCACCGCGCTGA
GCCCAGGCAAGATGAGCGAGGCGTTGCCGCTGGGCGCCCCGGACGCCGGCGCTGCCCTGGCCGGCAAGCT
GAGGAGCGGCGACCGCAGCATGGTGGAGGTGCTGGCCGACCACCCGGGCGAGCTGGTGCGCACCGACAGC
CCCAACTTCCTCTGCTCCGTGCTGCCTACGCACTGGCGCTGCAACAAGACCCTGCCCATCGCTTTCAAGG
TGGTGGCCCTAGGGGATGTTCCAGATGGCACTCTGGTCACTGTGATGGCTGGCAATGATGAAAACTACTC
GGCTGAGCTGAGAAATGCTACCGCAGCCATGAAGAACCAGGTTGCAAGATTTAATGACCTCAGGTTTGTC
GGTCGAAGTGGAAGAGGGAAAAGCTTCACTCTGACCATCACTGTCTTCANCAACCCACCGCAAGTCGCCA
CCTACCACAGAGCCATCAAAATCACAGTGGATGGGCCCCGAGAACCTCGAAATCGTACTGAGAAGCACTC
CC
